Addgene plasmid #64977: pLPCX mito Grx1-roGFP2
Purpose: Mammalian expression of mitochondrial Grx1-roGFP2 (retroviral vector)
Depositing lab: Tobias Dick. Depositing organization: Deutsches Krebsforschungszentrum (DKFZ). Publication: Real-time imaging of the intracellular glutathione redox potential. Gutscher M, Pauleau AL, Marty L, Brach T, Wabnitz GH, Samstag Y, Meyer AJ, Dick TP. Nat Methods. 2008 Jun;5(6):553-9. doi: 10.1038/nmeth.1212. Epub 2008 May 11. PubMed 18469822.
Backbone
  Vector backbone: pLPCX
  Backbone manufacturer: Clontech
  Total vector size (bp): 7551
  Vector type: Mammalian Expression, Retroviral
  Selectable markers: Puromycin
Growth in bacteria
  Bacterial resistance: Ampicillin, 100 μg/mL
  Growth temperature: 37°C
  Growth strain: DH5alpha
  Copy number: Low Copy
Gene/Insert
  Gene/Insert name: Glutaredoxin-1 (alt name: GLRX1_HUMAN)
  Species: H. sapiens (human)
  Mutation: mitochondrial targeting sequence
  Entrez Gene: GLRX (a.k.a. GRX, GRX1)
  Tag / fusion protein: roGFP2 (C terminal on insert)
Terms and licenses: Academic/Nonprofit Terms; Industry Terms: Not Available to Industry
How to cite: pLPCX mito Grx1-roGFP2 was a gift from Tobias Dick (Addgene plasmid # 64977 ; http://n2t.net/addgene:64977 ; RRID:Addgene_64977)
