[The description below was written by a language model from this plasmid's Addgene catalogue record and pLannotate feature annotations shown in this document.]
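Description:
pLPCX mito Grx1-roGFP2 is a gammaretroviral (Moloney murine leukemia virus-type) expression vector built on the commercial pLPCX backbone, about 7.5 kb, for delivering a mitochondrially targeted glutathione redox sensor into mammalian cells. In bacteria it is maintained through a ColE1/pBR322-type origin with ampicillin resistance (β-lactamase). The catalogue lists it as low copy, although the annotation identifies only a small fragment of rop alongside the origin. The retroviral portion comprises a 5' LTR region, a packaging signal (Ψ) extending into a truncated gag sequence that lacks its start codon, and a full 3' LTR. This allows the transcript to be packaged when the viral proteins are supplied in trans by a packaging cell line. Two short loxP matches are also annotated in the bacterial backbone, but the record assigns them no function.

Within the proviral region, the puromycin N-acetyltransferase gene sits just downstream of Ψ/gag, where it is presumably expressed from the 5' LTR, and permits selection of transduced cells. An internal CMV immediate early enhancer/promoter then drives the sensor. The open reading frame begins with an N-terminal fragment of Neurospora crassa ATP synthase subunit 9, which serves as the mitochondrial targeting sequence. This is followed by human glutaredoxin-1 (GLRX) and, after a gap consistent with a linker, a GFP-derived coding sequence. The annotation tool labels this as EGFP, but the catalogue identifies it as the redox-sensitive variant roGFP2. Fusing glutaredoxin to roGFP2 couples the probe's disulfide state to the local glutathione redox couple, so its ratiometric fluorescence reports that potential. The construct is used for transient or stable expression to image the mitochondrial glutathione redox potential in living cells in real time.
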