Features (pLannotate 1.2.2; 25 found; start..end, strand, type, name):
      1..304     +  enhancer       CMV enhancer: human cytomegalovirus immediate early enhancer
    305..508     +  promoter       CMV promoter: human cytomegalovirus (CMV) immediate early promoter
    531..558     +  misc_feature   MCS (fragment): multiple cloning site
    559..786     +  CDS            oli (fragment): ATP9_NEUCR - Also known as atp-9, atp9, prl-1. Experimental evidence at protein level: Swiss-Prot protein existence level 1. Mitochondrial membrane ATP synthase (F(1)F(0) ATP synthase or Complex V) produces ATP from ADP in the presence of a proton gradient across the membrane which is generated by electron transport complexes of the respiratory chain. F-type ATPases consist of two structural domains, F(1) - containing the extramembraneous catalytic core and F(0) - containing the membrane proton channel, linked together by a central stalk and a peripheral stalk. During catalysis, ATP synthesis
    772..1086    +  CDS            GLRX: GLRX1_HUMAN - Also known as GRX. Experimental evidence at protein level: Swiss-Prot protein existence level 1. Has a glutathione-disulfide oxidoreductase activity in the presence of NADPH and glutathione reductase. Reduces low molecular weight disulfides and proteins. From Homo sapiens (Human).
   1189..1905    +  CDS            EGFP: the original enhanced GFP (Yang et al., 1996) mammalian codon-optimized
   1951..2544    +  LTR            LTR: long terminal repeat from Moloney murine leukemia virus
   2613..2653    +  CDS            rop (fragment): Rop protein, which maintains plasmids at low copy number; rop
   2755..2793    +  misc_feature   bom (fragment): basis of mobility region from pBR322
   2797..2830    -  protein_bind   loxP: Cre-mediated recombination occurs in the 8-bp core sequence (GCATACAT). Cre recombinase
   2890..2923    -  protein_bind   loxP: Cre-mediated recombination occurs in the 8-bp core sequence (GCATACAT). Cre recombinase
   2927..3028    +  misc_feature   bom (fragment): basis of mobility region from pBR322
   3214..3802    -  rep_origin     ori: high-copy-number ColE1/pMB1/pBR322/pUC origin of replication
   3973..4833    -  CDS            AmpR: β-lactamase; bla; confers resistance to ampicillin, carbenicillin, and related antibiotics
   4834..4938    -  promoter       AmpR promoter: bla
   5215..5322    +  LTR            3' LTR (ΔU3) (fragment): self-inactivating 3' long terminal repeat (LTR) from Moloney murine leukemia virus
   5339..5396    +  LTR            LTR (fragment): long terminal repeat from Moloney murine leukemia virus
   5410..5473    +  LTR            LTR (fragment): long terminal repeat from Moloney murine leukemia virus
   5626..5801    +  LTR            5' LTR (truncated): truncated long terminal repeat from Moloney murine sarcoma virus
   5923..6197    +  misc_feature   MESV Ψ (fragment): packaging signal of murine embryonic stem cell virus
   6264..6680    +  CDS            gag (truncated): truncated Moloney murine leukemia virus (MMLV) gag gene lacking the start codon
   6686..6703    +  misc_feature   MCS (fragment): pBluescript multiple cloning site
   6777..7376    +  CDS            PuroR: puromycin N-acetyltransferase; pac from Streptomyces alboniger; confers resistance to puromycin
   7426..7491    +  CDS            dmpM (fragment): DMPM_STRAD - Protein inferred from homology: Swiss-Prot protein existence level 3. From Streptomyces alboniger.
   7498..7550    +  enhancer       CMV enhancer (fragment): human cytomegalovirus immediate early enhancer
>Addgene plasmid #64977 | pLPCX mito Grx1-roGFP2 | addgene full sequence | sequence record 227465 | Addgene NGS Result
CGTTACATAACTTACGGTAAATGGCCCGCCTGGCTGACCGCCCAACGACCCCCGCCCATTGACGTCAATA
ATGACGTATGTTCCCATAGTAACGCCAATAGGGACTTTCCATTGACGTCAATGGGTGGAGTATTTACGGT
AAACTGCCCACTTGGCAGTACATCAAGTGTATCATATGCCAAGTACGCCCCCTATTGACGTCAATGACGG
TAAATGGCCCGCCTGGCATTATGCCCAGTACATGACCTTATGGGACTTTCCTACTTGGCAGTACATCTAC
GTATTAGTCATCGCTATTACCATGGTGATGCGGTTTTGGCAGTACATCAATGGGCGTGGATAGCGGTTTG
ACTCACGGGGATTTCCAAGTCTCCACCCCATTGACGTCAATGGGAGTTTGTTTTGGCACCAAAATCAACG
GGACTTTCCAAAATGTCGTAACAACTCCGCCCCATTGACGCAAATGGGCGGTAGGCGTGTACGGTGGGAG
GTCTATATAAGCAGAGCTGGTTTAGTGAACCGTCAGATCCGCTAGCGCTACCGGACTCAGATCTCGAGAT
GGCCTCCACTCGTGTCCTCGCCTCTCGCCTGGCCTCCCAGATGGCTGCTTCCGCCAAGGTTGCCCGCCCT
GCTGTCCGCGTTGCTCAGGTCAGCAAGCGCACCATCCAGACTGGCTCCCCCCTCCAGACCCTCAAGCGCA
CCCAGATGACCTCCATCGTCAACGCCACCACCCGCCAGGCTTTCCAGAAGCGCGCCTACTCTTCCGGATC
CGCTCAAGAGTTTGTGAACTGCAAAATCCAGCCTGGGAAGGTGGTTGTGTTCATCAAGCCCACCTGCCCG
TACTGCAGGAGGGCCCAAGAGATCCTCAGTCAATTGCCCATCAAACAAGGGCTTCTGGAATTTGTCGATA
TCACAGCCACCAACCACACTAACGAGATTCAAGATTATTTGCAACAGCTCACGGGAGCAAGAACGGTGCC
TCGAGTCTTTATTGGTAAAGATTGTATAGGCGGATGCAGTGATCTAGTCTCTTTGCAACAGAGTGGGGAA
CTGCTGACGCGGCTAAAGCAGATTGGAGCTCTGCAGACTAGTGGTGGTTCAGGTGGTGGTGGTTCAGGTG
GTGGTGGTTCAGGTGGAGGAGGATCAGGAGGAGGAGGATCAGGAGGAGGAGGATCAGGAGGAGAATTCGT
GAGCAAGGGCGAGGAGCTGTTCACCGGGGTGGTGCCCATCCTGGTCGAGCTGGACGGCGACGTAAACGGC
CACAAGTTCAGCGTGTCCGGCGAGGGCGAGGGCGATGCCACCTACGGCAAGCTGACCCTGAAGTTCATCT
CCACCACCGGCAAGCTGCCCGTGCCCTGGCCCACCCTCGTGACCACCCTGACCTACGGCGTGCAGTGCTT
CAGCCGCTACCCCGACCACATGAAGCAGCACGACTTCTTCAAGTCCGCCATGCCCGAAGGCTACGTCCAG
GAGCGCACCATCTTCTTCAAGGACGACGGCAACTACAAGACCCGCGCCGAGGTGAAGTTCGAGGGCGACA
CCCTGGTGAACCGCATCGAGCTGAAGGGCATCGACTTCAAGGAGGACGGCAACATCCTGGGGCACAAGCT
GGAGTACAACTACAACTGCCACAACGTCTATATCATGGCCGACAAGCAGAAGAACGGCATCAAGGTGAAC
TTCAAGATCCGCCACAACATCGAGGACGGCAGCGTGCAGCTCGCCGACCACTACCAGCAGAACACCCCCA
TCGGCGACGGCCCCGTGCTGCTGCCCGACAACCACTACCTGAGCACCTGCTCCGCCCTGAGCAAAGACCC
CAACGAGAAGCGCGATCACATGGTCCTGCTGGAGTTCGTGACCGCCGCCGGGATCACTCTCGGCATGGAC
GAGCTGTACAAGTAAATCGATAAAATAAAAGATTTTATTTAGTCTCCAGAAAAAGGGGGGAATGAAAGAC
CCCACCTGTAGGTTTGGCAAGCTAGCTTAAGTAACGCCATTTTGCAAGGCATGGAAAAATACATAACTGA
GAATAGAGAAGTTCAGATCAAGGTCAGGAACAGATGGAACAGCTGAATATGGGCCAAACAGGATATCTGT
GGTAAGCAGTTCCTGCCCCGGCTCAGGGCCAAGAACAGATGGAACAGCTGAATATGGGCCAAACAGGATA
TCTGTGGTAAGCAGTTCCTGCCCCGGCTCAGGGCCAAGAACAGATGGTCCCCAGATGCGGTCCAGCCCTC
AGCAGTTTCTAGAGAACCATCAGATGTTTCCAGGGTGCCCCAAGGACCTGAAATGACCCTGTGCCTTATT
TGAACTAACCAATCAGTTCGCTTCTCGCTTCTGTTCGCGCGCTTCTGCTCCCCGAGCTCAATAAAAGAGC
CCACAACCCCTCACTCGGGGCGCCAGTCCTCCGATTGACTGAGTCGCCCGGGTACCCGTGTATCCAATAA
ACCCTCTTGCAGTTGCATCCGACTTGTGGTCTCGCTGTTCCTTGGGAGGGTCTCCTCTGAGTGATTGACT
ACCCGTCAGCGGGGGTCTTTCATTTGGGGGCTCGTCCGGGATCGGGAGACCCCTGCCCAGGGACCACCGA
CCCACCACCGGGAGGTAAGCTGGCTGCCTCGCGCGTTTCGGTGATGACGGTGAAAACCTCTGACACATGC
AGCTCCCGGAGACGGTCACAGCTTGTCTGTAAGCGGATGCCGGGAGCAGACAAGCCCGTCAGGGCGCGTC
AGCGGGTGTTGGCGGGTGTCGGGGCGCAGCCATGACCCAGTCACGTAGCGATAGCGGAGTGTACTGATAA
CTTCGTATAATGTATGCTATACGAAGTTATTAGGTCTGAAGAGGAGTTTACGTCCAGCCAAGCTAGGGCC
GCGATCCGGAACCCTTAATATAACTTCGTATAATGTATGCTATACGAAGTTATCAGTACTGGCTTAACTA
TGCGGCATCAGAGCAGATTGTACTGAGAGTGCACCATATGCGGTGTGAAATACCGCACAGATGCGTAAGG
AGAAAATACCGCATCAGGCGCTCTTCCGCTTCCTCGCTCACTGACTCGCTGCGCTCGGTCGTTCGGCTGC
GGCGAGCGGTATCAGCTCACTCAAAGGCGGTAATACGGTTATCCACAGAATCAGGGGATAACGCAGGAAA
GAACATGTGAGCAAAAGGCCAGCAAAAGGCCAGGAACCGTAAAAAGGCCGCGTTGCTGGCGTTTTTCCAT
AGGCTCCGCCCCCCTGACGAGCATCACAAAAATCGACGCTCAAGTCAGAGGTGGCGAAACCCGACAGGAC
TATAAAGATACCAGGCGTTTCCCCCTGGAAGCTCCCTCGTGCGCTCTCCTGTTCCGACCCTGCCGCTTAC
CGGATACCTGTCCGCCTTTCTCCCTTCGGGAAGCGTGGCGCTTTCTCATAGCTCACGCTGTAGGTATCTC
AGTTCGGTGTAGGTCGTTCGCTCCAAGCTGGGCTGTGTGCACGAACCCCCCGTTCAGCCCGACCGCTGCG
CCTTATCCGGTAACTATCGTCTTGAGTCCAACCCGGTAAGACACGACTTATCGCCACTGGCAGCAGCCAC
TGGTAACAGGATTAGCAGAGCGAGGTATGTAGGCGGTGCTACAGAGTTCTTGAAGTGGTGGCCTAACTAC
GGCTACACTAGAAGGACAGTATTTGGTATCTGCGCTCTGCTGAAGCCAGTTACCTTCGGAAAAAGAGTTG
GTAGCTCTTGATCCGGCAAACAAACCACCGCTGGTAGCGGTGGTTTTTTTGTTTGCAAGCAGCAGATTAC
GCGCAGAAAAAAAGGATCTCAAGAAGATCCTTTGATCTTTTCTACGGGGTCTGACGCTCAGTGGAACGAA
AACTCACGTTAAGGGATTTTGGTCATGAGATTATCAAAAAGGATCTTCACCTAGATCCTTTTAAATTAAA
AATGAAGTTTTAAATCAATCTAAAGTATATATGAGTAAACTTGGTCTGACAGTTACCAATGCTTAATCAG
TGAGGCACCTATCTCAGCGATCTGTCTATTTCGTTCATCCATAGTTGCCTGACTCCCCGTCGTGTAGATA
ACTACGATACGGGAGGGCTTACCATCTGGCCCCAGTGCTGCAATGATACCGCGAGACCCACGCTCACCGG
CTCCAGATTTATCAGCAATAAACCAGCCAGCCGGAAGGGCCGAGCGCAGAAGTGGTCCTGCAACTTTATC
CGCCTCCATCCAGTCTATTAATTGTTGCCGGGAAGCTAGAGTAAGTAGTTCGCCAGTTAATAGTTTGCGC
AACGTTGTTGCCATTGCTGCAGGCATCGTGGTGTCACGCTCGTCGTTTGGTATGGCTTCATTCAGCTCCG
GTTCCCAACGATCAAGGCGAGTTACATGATCCCCCATGTTGTGCAAAAAAGCGGTTAGCTCCTTCGGTCC
TCCGATCGTTGTCAGAAGTAAGTTGGCCGCAGTGTTATCACTCATGGTTATGGCAGCACTGCATAATTCT
CTTACTGTCATGCCATCCGTAAGATGCTTTTCTGTGACTGGTGAGTACTCAACCAAGTCATTCTGAGAAT
AGTGTATGCGGCGACCGAGTTGCTCTTGCCCGGCGTCAACACGGGATAATACCGCGCCACATAGCAGAAC
TTTAAAAGTGCTCATCATTGGAAAACGTTCTTCGGGGCGAAAACTCTCAAGGATCTTACCGCTGTTGAGA
TCCAGTTCGATGTAACCCACTCGTGCACCCAACTGATCTTCAGCATCTTTTACTTTCACCAGCGTTTCTG
GGTGAGCAAAAACAGGAAGGCAAAATGCCGCAAAAAAGGGAATAAGGGCGACACGGAAATGTTGAATACT
CATACTCTTCCTTTTTCAATATTATTGAAGCATTTATCAGGGTTATTGTCTCATGAGCGGATACATATTT
GAATGTATTTAGAAAAATAAACAAATAGGGGTTCCGCGCACATTTCCCCGAAAAGTGCCACCTGACGTCT
AAGAAACCATTATTATCATGACATTAACCTATAAAAATAGGCGTATCACGAGGCCCTTTCGTCTTCAAGA
ATTGCTAGCAATTGCTAGCAATTGCTAGCAATTCATACCAGATCACCGAAAACTGTCCTCCAAATGTGTC
CCCCTCACACTCCCAAATTCGCGGGCTTCTGCCTCTTAGACCACTCTACCCTATTCCCCACACTCACCGG
AGCCAAAGCCGCGGCCCTTCCGTTTCTTTGCTTTTGAAAGACCCCACCCGTAGGTGGCAAGCTAGCTTAA
GTAACGCCACTTTGCAAGGCATGGAAAAATACATAACTGAGAATAGAAAAGTTCAGATCAAGGTCAGGAA
CAAAGAAACAGCTGAATACCAAACAGGATATCTGTGGTAAGCGGTTCCTGCCCCGGCTCAGGGCCAAGAA
CAGATGAGACAGCTGAGTGATGGGCCAAACAGGATATCTGTGGTAAGCAGTTCCTGCCCCGGCTCGGGGC
CAAGAACAGATGGTCCCCAGATGCGGTCCAGCCCTCAGCAGTTTCTAGTGAATCATCAGATGTTTCCAGG
GTGCCCCAAGGACCTGAAAATGACCCTGTACCTTATTTGAACTAACCAATCAGTTCGCTTCTCGCTTCTG
TTCGCGCGCTTCCGCTCTCCGAGCTCAATAAAAGAGCCCACAACCCCTCACTCGGCGCGCCAGTCTTCCG
ATAGACTGCGTCGCCCGGGTACCCGTATTCCCAATAAAGCCTCTTGCTGTTTGCATCCGAATCGTGGTCT
CGCTGTTCCTTGGGAGGGTCTCCTCTGAGTGATTGACTACCCACGACGGGGGTCTTTCATTTGGGGGCTC
GTCCGGGATTTGGAGACCCCTGCCCAGGGACCACCGACCCACCACCGGGAGGTAAGCTGGCCAGCAACTT
ATCTGTGTCTGTCCGATTGTCTAGTGTCTATGTTTGATGTTATGCGCCTGCGTCTGTACTAGTTAGCTAA
CTAGCTCTGTATCTGGCGGACCCGTGGTGGAACTGACGAGTTCTGAACACCCGGCCGCAACCCTGGGAGA
CGTCCCAGGGACTTTGGGGGCCGTTTTTGTGGCCCGACCTGAGGAAGGGAGTCGATGTGGAATCCGACCC
CGTCAGGATATGTGGTTCTGGTAGGAGACGAGAACCTAAAACAGTTCCCGCCTCCGTCTGAATTTTTGCT
TTCGGTTTGGAACCGAAGCCGCGCGTCTTGTCTGCTGCAGCGCTGCAGCATCGTTCTGTGTTGTCTCTGT
CTGACTGTGTTTCTGTATTTGTCTGAAAATTAGGGCCAGACTGTTACCACTCCCTTAAGTTTGACCTTAG
GTCACTGGAAAGATGTCGAGCGGATCGCTCACAACCAGTCGGTAGATGTCAAGAAGAGACGTTGGGTTAC
CTTCTGCTCTGCAGAATGGCCAACCTTTAACGTCGGATGGCCGCGAGACGGCACCTTTAACCGAGACCTC
ATCACCCAGGTTAAGATCAAGGTCTTTTCACCTGGCCCGCATGGACACCCAGACCAGGTCCCCTACATCG
TGACCTGGGAAGCCTTGGCTTTTGACCCCCCTCCCTGGGTCAAGCCCTTTGTACACCCTAAGCCTCCGCC
TCCTCTTCCTCCATCCGCCCCGTCTCTCCCCCTTGAACCTCCTCGTTCGACCCCGCCTCGATCCTCCCTT
TATCCAGCCCTCACTCCTTCTCTAGGCGCCGGAATGATCCCCCGGGCTGCAGGTCGGCCGCCACGACCGG
TGCCGCCACCATCCCCTGACCCACGCCCCTGACCCCTCACAAGGAGACGACCTTCCATGACCGAGTACAA
GCCCACGGTGCGCCTCGCCACCCGCGACGACGTCCCCCGGGCCGTACGCACCCTCGCCGCCGCGTTCGCC
GACTACCCCGCCACGCGCCACACCGTCGACCCGGACCGCCACATCGAGCGGGTCACCGAGCTGCAAGAAC
TCTTCCTCACGCGCGTCGGGCTCGACATCGGCAAGGTGTGGGTCGCGGACGACGGCGCCGCGGTGGCGGT
CTGGACCACGCCGGAGAGCGTCGAAGCGGGGGCGGTGTTCGCCGAGATCGGCCCGCGCATGGCCGAGTTG
AGCGGTTCCCGGCTGGCCGCGCAGCAACAGATGGAAGGCCTCCTGGCGCCGCACCGGCCCAAGGAGCCCG
CGTGGTTCCTGGCCACCGTCGGCGTCTCGCCCGACCACCAGGGCAAGGGTCTGGGCAGCGCCGTCGTGCT
CCCCGGAGTGGAGGCGGCCGAGCGCGCCGGGGTGCCCGCCTTCCTGGAGACCTCCGCGCCCCGCAACCTC
CCCTTCTACGAGCGGCTCGGCTTCACCGTCACCGCCGACGTCGAGGTGCCCGAAGGACCGCGCACCTGGT
GCATGACCCGCAAGCCCGGTGCCTGACGCCCGCCCCACGACCCGCAGCGCCCGACCGAAAGGAGCGCACG
ACCCCATGGCTCCGACCGAAGCCACCCGGGGCGGCCCCGCCGACCCCGCACCCGCCCCCGAGGCCCACCG
ACTCTAGTAATAGTAATCAATTACGGGGTCATTAGTTCATAGCCCATATATGGAGTTCCG
