>Addgene plasmid #64977 | pLPCX mito Grx1-roGFP2 | addgene partial sequence | sequence record 116213 | CMV-F 5'-CGCAAATGGGCGGTAGGCGTG-3'
AGTGAACCGTCAGATCCGCTAGCGCTACCGGACTCAGATCTCGAGATGGCCTCCACTCGTGTCCTCGCCT
CTCGCCTGGCCTCCCAGATGGCTGCTTCCGCCAAGGTTGCCCGCCCTGCTGTCCGCGTTGCTCAGGTCAG
CAAGCGCACCATCCAGACTGGCTCCCCCCTCCAGACCCTCAAGCGCACCCAGATGACCTCCATCGTCAAC
GCCACCACCCGCCAGGCTTTCCAGAAGCGCGCCTACTCTTCCGGATCCGCTCAAGAGTTTGTGAACTGCA
AAATCCAGCCTGGGAAGGTGGTTGTGTTCATCAAGCCCACCTGCCCGTACTGCAGGAGGGCCCAAGAGAT
CCTCAGTCAATTGCCCATCAAACAAGGGCTTCTGGAATTTGTCGATATCACAGCCACCAACCACACTAAC
GAGATTCAAGATTATTTGCAACAGCTCACGGGAGCAAGAACGGTGCCTCGAGTCTTTATTGGTAAAGATT
GTATAGGCGGATGCAGTGATCTAGTCTCTTTGCAACAGAGTGGGGAACTGCTGACGCGGCTAAAGCAGAT
TGGAGCTCTGCAGACTAGTGGTGGTTCAGGTGGTGGTGGTTCAGGTGGTGGTGGTTCAGGTGGAGGAGGA
TCAGGAGGAGGAGGATCAGGAGGAGGAGGATCAGGAGGAGAATTCGTGAGCAAGGGCGAGGAGCTGTTCA
CCGGGGTGGTGCCCATCCTGGTCGAGCTGGACGGCGACGTAAACGGCCACAAGTTCAGCGTGTCCGGCGA
GGGCGAGGGCGATGCCACCTACGGCAAGCTGACCCTGAAGTTCATCT
