>Addgene plasmid #64977 | pLPCX mito Grx1-roGFP2 | addgene partial sequence | sequence record 116216 | pLP-LNCX-rev 5'-CCCCCTTTTTCTGGAGACTA-3'
ATGCCGAGAGTGATCCCGGCGGCGGTCACGAACTCCAGCAGGACCATGTGATCGCGCTTCTCGTTGGGGT
CTTTGCTCAGGGCGGAGCAGGTGCTCAGGTAGTGGTTGTCGGGCAGCAGCACGGGGCCGTCGCCGATGGG
GGTGTTCTGCTGGTAGTGGTCGGCGAGCTGCACGCTGCCGTCCTCGATGTTGTGGCGGATCTTGAAGTTC
ACCTTGATGCCGTTCTTCTGCTTGTCGGCCATGATATAGACGTTGTGGCAGTTGTAGTTGTACTCCAGCT
TGTGCCCCAGGATGTTGCCGTCCTCCTTGAAGTCGATGCCCTTCAGCTCGATGCGGTTCACCAGGGTGTC
GCCCTCGAACTTCACCTCGGCGCGGGTCTTGTAGTTGCCGTCGTCCTTGAAGAAGATGGTGCGCTCCTGG
ACGTAGCCTTCGGGCATGGCGGACTTGAAGAAGTCGTGCTGCTTCATGTGGTCGGGGTAGCGGCTGAAGC
ACTGCACGCCGTAGGTCAGGGTGGTCACGAGGGTGGGCCAGGGCACGGGCAGCTTGCCGGTGGTGGAGAT
GAACTTCAGGGTCAGCTTGCCGTAGGTGGCATCGCCCTCGCCCTCGCCGGACACGCTGAACTTGTGGCCG
TTTACGTCGCCGTCCAGCTCGACCAGGATGGGCACCACCCCGGTGAACAGCTCCTCGCCCTTGCTCACGA
ATTCTCCTCCTGATCCTCCTCCTCCTGAT
